>Addgene plasmid #216202 | pGMβ1 | addgene full sequence | sequence record 458484 | Addgene NGS Result
ACATGCGCTTAGAATCGCTTTAGGAAACACGATCCAGTCCAATAATCGTCGATAAAAACTTTTGAAAAAG
GTTGGTGAAATTACCTACTTTTGGAATAATCACAAATCACAAGTGATTAATCACAAATCACAAGTGATTA
ATCACTTGTTTATTAAGATATTAAAAGCTATAATTTAAATAAAGCGTGAATTTTATTACACAAAAAGAGG
GGGGAGAAACTTGGAACTAGCATTTAGAGAAAGCTTAAAAAAGATGAGAGGTACCAAATCAAAAGAAAAA
TTCTCCCAAGAATTAGAAATGAGTAGATCAAATTATTCACGAATAGAATCAGGAAAATCAGATCCAACCA
TAAAAACACTAGAACAAATTGCAAAGTTAACTAACTCAACGCTAGTAGTGGATTTAATCCCAAATGAGCC
AACAGAACCAGAACCAGAAACAGAATCAGAACAAGTAACATTGGATTTAGAAATGGAAGAAGAAAAAAGC
AATGACTTCGTGTGAATAATGCACGAAATCGTTGCTTATTTTTTTTAAAAGCGGTATACTAGATATAACG
AAACAACGAACTGAATAGAAACGAAAAAAGAGCCATGACACATTTATAAAATGTTTGACGACATTTTATA
AATGCATAGCCCGATAAGATTGCCAAACCAACGCTTATCAGTTAGTCAGATGAACTCTTCCCTCGTAAGA
AGTTATTTAATTAACTTTGTTTGAAGACGGTATATAACCGTACTATCATTATATAGGGAAATCAGAGAGT
TTTCAAGTATCTAAGCTACTGAATTTAAGAATTGTTAAGCAATCAATCGGAAATCGTTTGATTGCTTTTT
TTGTATTCATTTATAGAAGGTGGAGTTTGTATGAATCATGATGAATGTAAAACTTATATAAAAAATAGTT
TATTGGAGATAAGAAAATTAGCAAATATCTATACACTAGAAACGTTTAAGAAAGAGTTAGAAAAGAGAAA
TATCTACTTAGAAACAAAATCAGATAAGTATTTTTCTTCGGAGGGGGAAGATTATATATATAAGTTAATA
GAAAATAACAAAATAATTTATTCGATTAGTGGAAAAAAATTGACTTATAAAGGAAAAAAATCTTTTTCAA
AACATGCAATATTGAAACAGTTGAATGAAAAAGCAAACCAAGTTAATTAAACAACCTATTTTATAGGATT
TATAGGAAAGGAGAACAGCTGAATGAATATCCCTTTTGTTGTAGAAACTGTGCTTCATGACGGCTTGTTA
AAGTACAAATTTAAAAATAGTAAAATTCGCTCAATCACTACCAAGCCAGGTAAAAGCAAAGGGGCTATTT
TTGCGTATCGCTCAAAATCAAGCATGATTGGCGGTCGTGGTGTTGTTCTGACTTCCGAGGAAGCGATTCA
AGAAAATCAAGATACATTTACACATTGGACACCCAACGTTTATCGTTATGGAACGTATGCAGACGAAAAC
CGTTCATACACGAAAGGACATTCTGAAAACAATTTAAGACAAATCAATACCTTCTTTATTGATTTTGATA
TTCACACGGCAAAAGAAACTATTTCAGCAAGCGATATTTTAACAACCGCTATTGATTTAGGTTTTATGCC
TACTATGATTATCAAATCTGATAAAGGTTATCAAGCATATTTTGTTTTAGAAACGCCAGTCTATGTGACT
TCAAAATCAGAATTTAAATCTGTCAAAGCAGCCAAAATAATTTCGCAAAATATCCGAGAATATTTTGGAA
AGTCTTTGCCAGTTGATCTAACGTGTAATCATTTTGGTATTGCTCGCATACCAAGAACGGACAATGTAGA
ATTTTTTGATCCTAATTACCGTTATTCTTTCAAAGAATGGCAAGATTGGTCTTTCAAACAAACAGATAAT
AAGGGCTTTACTCGTTCAAGTCTAACGGTTTTAAGCGGTACAGAAGGCAAAAAACAAGTAGATGAACCCT
GGTTTAATCTCTTATTGCACGAAACGAAATTTTCAGGAGAAAAGGGTTTAATAGGGCGTAATAACGTCAT
GTTTACCCTCTCTTTAGCCTACTTTAGTTCAGGCTATTCAATCGAAACGTGCGAATATAATATGTTTGAG
TTTAATAATCGATTAGATCAACCCTTAGAAGAAAAAGAAGTAATCAAAATTGTTAGAAGTGCCTATTCAG
AAAACTATCAAGGGGCTAATAGGGAATACATTACCATTCTTTGCAAAGCTTGGGTATCAAGTGATTTAAC
CAGTAAAGATTTATTTGTCCGTCAAGGGTGGTTTAAATTCAAGAAAAAAAGAAGCGAACGTCAACGTGTT
CATTTGTCAGAATGGAAAGAAGATTTAATGGCTTATATTAGCGAAAAAAGCGATGTATACAAGCCTTATT
TAGTGACGACCAAAAAAGAGATTAGAGAAGTGCTAGGCATTCCTGAACGGACATTAGATAAATTGCTGAA
GGTACTGAAGGCGAATCAGGAAATTTTCTTTAAGATTAAACCAGGAAGAAATGGTGGCATTCAACTTGCT
AGTGTTAAATCATTGTTGCTATCGATCATTAAAGTAAAAAAAGAAGAAAAAGAAAGCTATATAAAGGCGC
TGACAAATTCTTTTGACTTAGAGCATACATTCATTCAAGAGACTTTAAACAAGCTAGCAGAACGCCCTAA
AACGGACACACAACTCGATTTGTTTAGCTATGATACAGGCTGAAAATAAAACCCGCACTATGCCATTACA
TTTATATCTATGATACGTGTTTGTTTTTTCTTTGCTGTTTAGCGAATGATTAGCAGAAATATACAGAGTA
AGATTTTAATTAATTATTAGGGGGAGAAGGAGAGAGTAGCCCGAAAACTTTTAGTTGGCTTGGACTGAAC
GAAGTGAGGGAAAGGCTACTAAAACGTCGAGGGGCAGTGAGAGCGAAGCGAACACTTGATTTTTTAATTT
TCTATCTTTTATAGGTCATTAGAGTATACTTATTTGTCCTATAAACTATTTAGCAGCATAATAGATTTAT
TGAATAGGTCATTTAAGTTGAGCATATTAGAGGAGGAAAATCTTGGAGAAATATTTGAAGAACCCGATTA
CATGGATTGGATTAGTTCTTGTGGTTACGTGGTTTTTAACTAAAAGTAGTGAATTTTTGATTTTTGGTGT
GTGTGTCTTGTTGTTAGTATTTGCTAGTCAAAGTGATTAAATAGAATTCATATCCAATTTATTTTTTTCT
TAACAAGGGAGGTGTTTTTTAACATGACTAAAGTAGGGTATGCACGTGTCAGTAGCAAAGAACAGAACTT
AGATAGACAACTGAAAGCGTTAGAGGGCGTTTCTAAGGTCTTTTCAGACAAAGCAAGCGGTCAATCGGTC
GAACGCCCACAATTACAAGCTATGCTTAACTATATTCGTGAAGGGGATATAGTTGTTGTTACTGAATTAG
ATCGATTAGGACGAAATAATAAAGAATTAACAGAATTGATGAATCAAATTCAAATTAAGGGGGCAACCCT
GGAAGTCTTAAATTTACCCTCAATGAATGGTATTGAAGATGAAAATTTAAGACGGCTGATTAATAATTTA
GTGATTGAATTGTATAAGTACCAAGCGGAATCTGAACGCAAACGAATTAAAGAACGCCAAGCCCAAGGAA
TTGAAATTGCTAAGAAAAAAGGAAAATTCAAAGGGCGACAACTGAAATTCAAAGAAAATGATCCACGTTT
ACAACACGCTTTCGATTTGTTTTTGAACGGTTTATCCGATAAAGAAGTTGAAGAACAAACTGGAATTAAT
CGCCGAACGTTTAGAAGGTATCGATCAAGATACAACGTGACAGTCGATCAAAGAAAAAACAATGAAAAGA
GGGATAGTTAATGAGTACGGTTATTTTAGCTGAAAAACCAAGCCAGGCATTAGCCTATGCAAGTGCTTTA
AAACAAAGCACCAAAAAAGACGGTTATTTTGAGATCAAAGACCCAATCTTTGCAGATGAAACGTTTATCA
CGTTTGGTTTTGGGCATTTAGTCGAGTTAGCAGAACCAGGTCATTATGACGAAAAGTGGCAAAATTGGAA
ACTTGAATCATTGCCGATTTTTCCTGATCGATACGATTTTGAAGTGGCAACAGATAAAAAAAAGCAGTTT
AAAATTGTTGCTGAACTTTTAAAACAAGCAAATACAATCATTGTCGCAACAGATAGCGACAGAGAAGGCG
AAAACATTGCCTGGTCGATCATTCATAAAGCAAATGCCTTTTCTAAAGATAAAACGTATAAAAGACTATG
GATCAATAGTTTAGAAAAAGATGTGATCCGTAGCGGTTTTCAAAATTTGCAACCAGGAATGAATTACTAT
CCCTTTTATCAAGAAGCGCAAACACGCCAAATTGCCGATTGGTTGATCGGCATGAATGCAAGCCCTTTGT
ATACGTTAAATTTACAGCAGAAGGGCGTACAAGGTACATTTTCACTAGGACGTGTTCAAACGCCCACCTT
ATATCTTATTTTTCAGCGCCAGGAAGCCATAGAAAACTTTAGAAAAGAACCTTTTTTCGAGGTGGAAGCT
AGTATAAAAGTAAACCAAGGGTCATTTAAGGGCGTTATAAGCCCCACACAGCGCTTTAAAACCCAAGAGG
AGCTTTTAGCTTTTGTTTCTTCTGAACAAGCTAAAATAGGCAATCAAGAGGGGATAATTGCTGATGTTCA
AACCAAAGAGAAGAAAACGAATAGTCCGAGTTTGTTTTCTTTAAGTAGTTTGCAATCAAAAGTTAATCAG
CTTTATAAAGCGACAGCGAGCCAAACTTTAAAAGCTATGCAAGGACTGTATGAAGCAAAATTATTGAGTT
ATCCAAGAACAGATACACCATTTATTACAGAGAACGAATTTGCTTATTTAAAAGCGAATTTTGGCAAATA
TAGCGGTTTTTTAGGACTTGATCTTGAAATGGTTCAAACAGAGCCTAGAAAGCGTTATGTGGACGGTAGT
AAGGTACAGGAACACCACGCCATTATCCCAACAAAACAAGTACCTACCGAATCTGCATTAGCGAAAATGG
ACGATTTACAACGAAAAATATATGCTTTAGTCGTTAAAACGACCGTTGCCATGTTTCTACCTGATTATTT
GTATGAAGAAACTAAGATACAAACCAAAGTAGCCGACTTACTTTTTCAATCAATAGGCAAGACACCAAAG
CAAGAAGGTTGGAAAATTCTTTTCAAACAACAAACCAAAGAAGAAGAAGAGGACGTTCAAACGTTACCCT
TGGTTATCATTGGAGAACATGCCGAGGTTGACGTTAAGAGTGCCGAAAAAGAAACACAACCACCGAAAGC
TTTTACAGAGGGTACATTATTAACTGCTATGAAAACGGCGAATAAAACGGTTGATGATGAAGAAGCAATC
AAGATTTTACAAGAAGTTGAGGGGATTGGAACAGAAGCGACAAGAGCAAGCATTATTGAAGCCTTGAAAC
AAAAAGAATATATCCAAGTGATTAAGAATAAGCTTGTTGTAACTGAAAAAGGAAAATTATTGTGCCAGGC
AGTTGAAAGTCAGCACCTTTTAACGAGTGCTGAAATGACGGCTAAATGGGAAACGTATTTAAAAAAAATC
GGTAAAAGAGAAGGCAATCAAGAGAACTTTATTACGAATATCAAAAAATTCATTGTTCATTTACTGGAAG
CTGTACCTAACGATATAGAAAAACTAAATTTTTCTGATTACCAGGAACAGAAAGAAAAAGAAGCAGAAAA
AAGTATTGTAGGAAAATGTCCTAAGTGTGGCAACAATATTGTATTAAAAAAATCGTTTTATGGTTGTTCA
AATTATCCTGAATGTAAGTTTACTTTAGCTGAACATTTTAGAAAGAAAAAACTCACCAAAACAAATGTAA
AAGAATTACTAGAGGGAAAAGAAACCCTGGTAAAAGGAATCAAAACGAAAGATAGAAAGTCCTACAATGC
CGTTGTAAAAATCGGAGAAAAGGGATATATTGATTTTATATCTTTCTCAAAATAAACATAAAAGCCCTTT
AAAGAGGGCTTTTATATATTAATCACAAATCACTTATCACAAATCACAAGTGATTTGTGATTGTTGATGA
TAAAATAAGAATAAGAAGAAATAGAAAGAAGTGAGTGATTGTGGGAAATTTAGGCGCACAAAAAGAAAAA
CGAAATGATACACCAATCAGTGCAAAAAAAGATATAATGGGAGATAAGACGGTTCGTGTTCGTGCTGACT
TGCACCATATCATAAAAATCGAAACAGCAAAGAATGGCGGAAACGTAAAAGAAGTTATGGAAATAAGACT
TAGAAGCAAACTTAAGAGTGTGTTGATAGTGCAGTATCTTAAAATTTTGTATAATAGGAATTGAAGTTAA
ATTAGATGCTAAAAATTTGTAATTAAGAAGGAGTGATTACATGAACAAAAATATAAAATATTCTCAAAAC
TTTTTAACGAGTGAAAAAGTACTCAACCAAATAATAAAACAATTGAATTTAAAAGAAACCGATACCGTTT
ACGAAATTGGAACAGGTAAAGGGCATTTAACGACGAAACTGGCTAAAATAAGTAAACAGGTAACGTCTAT
TGAATTAGACAGTCATCTATTCAACTTATCGTCAGAAAAATTAAAACTGAATACTCGTGTCACTTTAATT
CACCAAGATATTCTACAGTTTCAATTCCCTAACAAACAGAGGTATAAAATTGTTGGGAGTATTCCTTACC
ATTTAAGCACACAAATTATTAAAAAAGTGGTTTTTGAAAGCCATGCGTCTGACATCTATCTGATTGTTGA
AGAAGGATTCTACAAGCGTACCTTGGATATTCACCGAACACTAGGGTTGCTCTTGCACACTCAAGTCTCG
ATTCAGCAATTGCTTAAGCTGCCAGCGGAATGCTTTCATCCTAAACCAAAAGTAAACAGTGTCTTAATAA
AACTTACCCGCCATACCACAGATGTTCCAGATAAATATTGGAAGCTATATACGTACTTTGTTTCAAAATG
GGTCAATCGAGAATATCGTCAACTGTTTACTAAAAATCAGTTTCATCAAGCAATGAAACACGCCAAAGTA
AACAATTTAAGTACCGTTACTTATGAGCAAGTATTGTCTATTTTTAATAGTTATCTATTATTTAACGGGA
GGAAATAATTCTATGAGTCGCTTTTGTAAATTTGGAAAGTTACACGTTACTAAAGGGAATGTAGATAAAT
TATTAGGTATACTACTGACAGCTTCCAAGGAGCTAAAGAGGTCCCTAGCGCCTACGGGGAATTTGTATCG
ATAAGGGGTACAAATTCCCACTAAGCGCTCGGGCACTAGTGAATTCGCGGCCGCCTGCAGGTCGACCATA
TGGGAGAGCTCCCAACGCGTTGGATGCATAGCTTGAGTATTCTATAGTGTCACCTAAATAGCTTGGCGTA
ATCATGGTCATAGCTGTTTCCTGTGTGAAATTGTTATCCGCTCACAATTCCACACAACATACGAGCCGGA
AGCATAAAGTGTAAAGCCTGGGGTGCCTAATGAGTGAGCTAACTCACATTAATTGCGTTGCGCTCACTGC
CCGCTTTCCAGTCGGGAAACCTGTCGTGCCAGCTGCATTAATGAATCGGCCAACGCGCGGGGAGAGGCGG
TTTGCGTATTGGGCGCTCTTCCGCTTCCTCGCTCACTGACTCGCTGCGCTCGGTCGTTCGGCTGCGGCGA
GCGGTATCAGCTCACTCAAAGGCGGTAATACGGTTATCCACAGAATCAGGGGATAACGCAGGGAAGAACA
TGTGAGCAAAAGGCCAGCAAAAGGCCAGGAACCGTAAAAAGGCCGCGTTGCTGGCGTTTTTCCATAGGCT
CCGCCTCCCTGACGAGCATCACAAAAATCGACGCTCAAGTCAGAGGTGGCGAAACCCGACAGGACTATAA
AGATACCAGGCGTTTCCCCCTGGAAGCTCCCTCGTGCGCTCTCCTGTTCCGACCCTGCCGCTTACCGGAT
ACCTGTCCGCCTTTCTCCCTTCGGGAAGCGTGGCGCTTTCTCATAGCTCACGCTGTAGGTATCTCAGTTC
GGTGTAGGTCGTTCGCTCCAAGCTGGGCTGTGTGCACGAACCCCCCGTTCAGCCCGACCGCTGCGCCTTA
TCCGGTAACTATCGTCTTGAGTCCAACCCGGTAAGACACGACTTATCGCCACTGGCAGCAGCCACTGGTA
ACAGGATTAGCAGAGCGAGGTATGTAGGCGGTGCTACAGAGTTCTTGAAGTGGTGGCCTAACTACGGCTA
CACTAGAAGAACAGTATTTGGTATCTGCGCTCTGCTGAAGCCAGTTACCTTCGGAAAAAGAGTTGGTAGC
TCTTGATCCGGCAAACAAACCACCGCTGGTAGCGGTGGTTTTTTTGTTTGCAAGCAGCAGATTACGCGCA
GAAAAAAAGGATCTCAAGAAGATCCTTTGATCTTTTCTACGGGGTCTGACGCTCAGTGGAACGAAAACTC
ACGTTAAGGGATTTTGGTCATGAGATTATCAAAAAGGATCTTCACCTAGATCCTTTTAAATTAAAAATGA
AGTTTTAAATCAATCTAAAGTATATATGAGTAAACTTGGTCTGACAGTTACCAATGCTTAATCAGTGAGG
CACCTATCTCAGCGATCTGTCTATTTCGTTCATCCATAGTTGCCTGACTCCCCGTCGTGTAGATAACTAC
GATACGGGAGGGCTTACCATCTGGCCCCAGTGCTGCAATGATACCGCGAGACCCACGCTCACCGGCTCCA
GATTTATCAGCAATAAACCAGCCAGCCGGAAGGGCCGAGCGCAGAAGTGGTCCTGCAACTTTATCCGCCT
CCATCCAGTCTATTAATTGTTGCCGGGAAGCTAGAGTAAGTAGTTCGCCAGTTAATAGTTTGCGCAACGT
TGTTGCCATTGCTACAGGCATCGTGGTGTCACGCTCGTCGTTTGGTATGGCTTCATTCAGCTCCGGTTCC
CAACGATCAAGGCGAGTTACATGATCCCCCATGTTGTGCAAAAAAGCGGTTAGCTCCTTCGGTCCTCCGA
TCGTTGTCAGAAGTAAGTTGGCCGCAGTGTTATCACTCATGGTTATGGCAGCACTGCATAATTCTCTTAC
TGTCATGCCATCCGTAAGATGCTTTTCTGTGACTGGTGAGTACTCAACCAAGTCATTCTGAGAATAGTGT
ATGCGGCGACCGAGTTGCTCTTGCCCGGCGTCAATACGGGATAATACCGCGCCACATAGCAGAACTTTAA
AAGTGCTCATCATTGGAAAACGTTCTTCGGGGCGAAAACTCTCAAGGATCTTACCGCTGTTGAGATCCAG
TTCGATGTAACCCACTCGTGCACCCAACTGATCTTCAGCATCTTTTACTTTCACCAGCGTTTCTGGGTGA
GCAAAAACAGGAAGGCAAAATGCCGCAAAAAAGGGAATAAGGGCGACACGGAAATGTTGAATACTCATAC
TCTTCCTTTTTCAATATTATTGAAGCATTTATCAGGGTTATTGTCTCATGAGCGGATACATATTTGAATG
TATTTAGAAAAATAAACAAATAGGGGTTCCGCGCACATTTCCCCGAAAAGTGCCACCTGATGCGGTGTGA
AATACCGCACAGATGCGTAAGGAGAAAATACCGCATCAGGAAATTGTAAGCGTTAATATTTTGTTAAAAT
TCGCGTTAAATTTTTGTTAAATCAGCTCATTTTTTAACCAATAGGCCGAAATCGGCAAAATCCCTTATAA
ATCAAAAGAATAGACCGAGATAGGGT
[37 nt withheld, positions 9757-9793]
AAAGAACGTGGACTCCAACGTCAAAGG
[49 nt withheld, positions 9821-9869]
T
[91 nt withheld, positions 9871-9961]
G
[124 nt withheld, positions 9963-10086]
CCATTCGCCATTCAGGCTGCGCAACTGTTGGGAAGGGCGATCGGTGCGGGCCTCTTCGCTATTACGCCAG
CTGGCGAAAGGGGGATGTGCTGCAAGGCGATTAAGTTGGGTAACGCCAGGGTTTTCCCAGTCACGACGTT
GTAAAACGACGGCCAGTGAATTGTAATACGACTCACTATAGGGCGAATTGGGCCCGACGTCGCATGCTCC
CGGCCGCCATGGCGGCCGCGGGAATTCCTCGGGACCCCTTGTAGGAAAATGTCCTAAGTGTGGCAACAAT
ATTGTATTAAAAAAATCGTTTTATGGTTGTTCAAATTATCCTGAATGTACCTTCACTTTAGCTGAACATT
TTAGAAAGAAAAAACTCACCAAAACAAATGTAAAAGAATTACTAGAGGGAAAAGAAACCCTGGTAAAAGG
AATCAAAACGAAAGATAGAAAGTCCTACAATGCCGTTGTAAAAATCGGAGAAAAGGGATATATTGATTTT
ATATCTTTCTCAAAATAAACATAAAAGCCCTTTAAAGAGGGCTTTTATATATTAATCACAAATCACTTAT
CACAAATCACAAGTGATTAATCACAAATCACTTGTGATTTGTGATTCCTAATGATACAATATTACTATAC
AAAAAAAGAATGGGGCGTAGTTATGGAGAAGGAAGAACTCAAAATACTTGAAGAATTAAGACGTATTTTA
AACAGTAAAAATGAAGCGATTGTTATCTTAAACAATTATTTTAAAGGTGGTGTTGGAAAGTCAAAATTAT
CGACTATGTTTGCTTACTTGACAGACAAATTTAATTTAAAAGTTTTAATGATCGATAAGGACTTACAAGC
AACATTGACAAAAGACTTAGCAAAAACATTTAAGGTAGAATTGCCACGTGTTAATTTTTATGAAGGACTG
AAAAATGGAAACTTGGCTTCTTCTATTGTTCATTTGACTGATAATTTAGACTTGATCCCTGGCACGTTTG
ATTTGATGTTACTGCCAAAATTAACTCGCTCATGGACTTTTGAAAATGAAAGTAGATTGCTTGCTACTCT
TTTAGCACCTTTAAAAAGTGACTATGATCTCATTATTATTGATACTGTACCAACGCCAAGCGTTTATACA
AATAATGCAATCGTGGCAAGTGATTACGTCATGATCCCTTTACAAGCAGAAGAAGAAAGTACAAACAACA
TTCAAAACTATATTTCCTATTTGATTGATTTACAAGAACAGTTTAACCCTGGACTAGATATGATCGGTTT
TGTTCCTTATTTAGTTGATACGGACAGCACAACGATAAAATCAAACCTGGAAGAACTGTACAAGCAACAT
AAAGAAGATAACTTGGTTTTCCAAAATATTATCAAGCGAAGTAATAAAGTAAGTACCTGGTCTAAAAACG
GCATTACAGAACACAAAGGCTATGACAAAAAAGTTTTATCTATGTATGAGAACGTATTTTTTGAAATGCT
TGAGCGAATCATTCAATTAGAAAACGAAAAAGAATAGAATCACAAATCACAAGTGATTAATCACAAATCA
CTTGTGATTTGTGATTGTTGATGATAAAATAAGAGTAAGAAGAAATAGAAAGAAGTGAGTGGTTGTGGGA
AATTTAGGCGCACAAAAAGCAAAACGAAATGATACACCAATCAGTGCAAAAAAAGATATTATGGGGGATA
AGACGGTTCGTGTTCGTGCTGACTTGCACCATATTATAAAAATCGAAACAGCAAAGAATGGCGGAAACGT
AAAAGAAGTTATGGATAAAGCCTTAGAAGAATATATTCGGAAATATTTACCTGACAAACTTTAAAAGGAG
TGAAAATGAAATGGCAGTTACTTATGAAAAAACATTTGAAATAGAGATCATTAACGAATTATCGGCAAGC
GTTTATAATCGAGTATTAAACTATGTTTTGAATCATGAATTAAATAAAAATGACTCTCAATTATTGGAAG
TCAATTTATTAAACCAATTAAAGCTTGCAAAACGTGTAAATCTTTTTGATTATTCTTTAGAAGAATTACA
AGCCGTTCATGAGTATTGGCGGTCAATGAATCGCTATTCAAAACAAGTTTTGAATAAAGAGAAAGTGGCT
TAATATGGCAAATATAGTCAATTTTACTGACAAACAATTTGAAAATCGCTTAAATGATAATTTAGAAGAA
TTGGTTCAAGGAAAAAAAGCGGTTGAATCGCCAACCGCTTTTTTACTTGGTGGGCAACCAGGGTCAGGGA
AAACGAGTTTGCGATCAGCAATTCTTGAAGAAACACAAGGGAATGTTATTGTCATTGATAATGATACCTT
TAAACAACAGCACCCTAATTTTGATGAACTAGCGAAACTTTATGAGAAAGACGTAGTAAAACACGTTACC
CCTTATTCTAATCGCATGACAGAAGCGATCATAAGCCGTTTAAGCGATCAAGGCTATAACTTGGTGATTG
AAGGTACAGGACGAACAACAGACGTTCCCATTCAAACCGCAACAATGCTTCAAGCCAAAGGTTATGAAAC
AAAAATGTATGTCATGGCAGTACCTAAAATCAACTCATATTTAGGAACAATTGAACGATATGAAACCATG
TATGCAGATGATCCAATGACAGCCAGGGCAACACCAAAACAAGCGCATGATATTGTTGTCAAAAACTTAC
CGACCAATTTAGAAACCCTTCATAAAACGGGCTTATTTAGCGATATAAGGCTTTACAATAGAGAAGGAGT
GAAACTCTATTCAAGCTTAGAAACGCCTTCCATTAGTCCGAAAGAGACCTTAGAAAGAGAATTAAATCGT
AAAGTATCAGGGAAAGAAATTCAACCGACTTTGGAGAGAATAGAGCAAAAAATGGTTCAAAATCAACACC
AAGAAACCCCTGAATTTAAAGCAATTCAACAAAAATTGGAAAGCTTGCAGCCACCTACACCACCAATACC
CAAAACACCTAAACTTCCAGGACTTTAAACCTTAAAAAAGGAAAAGAGTAGTTACCAAAAAACGGTAACT
ACTCTTTTTTTATAAAAACATTTCCTCATGTTTTAAAAGCTGATCGAGAAATAAAGCACACAACGGTATT
CTTTCTTTTTTCAGTTGGTACATTTTGCAGTCTGTAACGTGTCATTTACTGTTTGTTACCTTAACATATC
CAGTCGAAAACACAAGGGTATATAAACGAGCAAGCTCGCCCTTGTGTTTTCTTTGTGTCTATGTTGCGTT
CTCGTCACAGCAAACGACACGAACACACTGGCGAAAATGAACCAACAAAACGAAAAAAGAAAGGAGCGTA
TACTGTAATTTATTTCTAGCTTTTAAAACATGAGGAAAACAGCTTCACTTCCTCAAACGCCTAACAAAAA
TGGTTGTCAAAAAACTAAAAATCAAAAAAAAGAAAAGAGGAAAAGAAAATGGAAAAAACAAAAAAATTAC
AATTAGAAGATTTTACAGAAAATGAGTTTTTTGGAACACAAGAACAGAAATATCTAAAAGCTCAAGTAAG
AGAAGAGCTAAAAGAGCAAGGCTTTATCATAGATAGCAGTTTTGAGGGCGATTTTAAAACATGGATAGGT
GTATACGCAAGACCAAAAGATAAACCGACCTACTTAGACCCTCAAAACGATAAAGAAGCAGAAGAACAAG
AGCAATATTCTATTAACGGCTTTAAACAAGATTTTAGCGAATGGTTTGAGTGGGAAATAAAAAATTTGAA
AATTAAAGAAATGTAAAAAAAAAGCCTAGCAAAAAAAGCTAGGTTTTTCTTTTAGGTAAAACACCAAAAA
GAAAAACCTAAGAAGGATAAAATAAGTTGTTCCACTTGCGGTGCAGTTGCTCCTCGTTCCAAACCCAACT
TATTTCTTTGCAAAGATATTTGTATTTGACTAACACCTTTCCTCGAATGGTAAAAGCTAACCGTTCGTTA
CTCTACCTCAGATACTTTCTTTTTTCAGTTGGTACATTTTGCAGTCTGTAACGTGTCACTTACTGTTTGT
TACCTTAACATATCCAGTCGAAAACACAAGGGTATATAAACGAGCAAGCTCGCCCTTGTGTTTTCTTTGT
GTCTATGTTGCGTTCTCGCCACAGCAAACGAAACGAACACACTGGCGAAAATGAACCACCTAAACGAAAA
AAGAAAGGAGCAAGATATGTAGAACATTCACAGCTTTTACCATTCGAGGAAAACAGCTTCACTTCCTCAA
ACGCCTAACAAAAATGGTTGTCAAAAAGCCAAAAATAAAAAAGAAAAGGAATGATAAAAATGAAATACAT
TAAAAACGTTGAAACATTGGAAGAATTGAAAAAAGCCTACAAAAAGTTAGCTTTGAAGTTACACCCCGAT
TGTGGCGGGAATGAAGAAGAAATGAAAATTTTGAACAATGAATATGACGAACTGTTTAGCAAACTTAAAA
ACACTCATAAGAATAAAGAAGGTGAAACTTACACCAAAGAAACAACAGAAACACCCGAACAGTTTAAGGA
TATTATTAATAAATTGTTCAACCTAAAAATGGACGGCGTAGCAATCGAAGTAGTAGGAACATTTATATGG
CTAACAGGTAATACAAAACCTTATAAGGACGACATAAAAGCCCTAGAATTTCGTTATTCACCAAAAAAAT
ACGCATGGTATAAAGCACCAAGCGATTATAAAAAACGTAGTCGAAAAAATTATGATATGGACACAATAAG
GGGAATGTATGGAAGTCAAAAGGTGAAGGAAGATAAAGAAGAAAAAAAATACTTACAAGCCAATTAAGGC
TTGTAAGTTTATCAGAAAGGAAGTTTTAAAGTGGATATTAAAATAAAAAAAATAAATTTTGAAGGTAATA
TTTTAAAAGTTATAAAAGCGATAGTAACAGAAATGAGAGGAATAAATAATCATCAAAAATATGATTTTGA
TTTATATCAAATAGAAGCACGTTCGCCAATGTCAACAAGAGAAATAACTTTAACAGTTGATTTTATAGAA
AAAAAAGTATCAGGTGATATTATCGCTTTTGGTGATTGGTACGATTTGGATATAGAATCAGTAAATGAAA
TATTAAAGCAATTAAAAAAGGAAGAACAAACATTAAGAACAATCAATTTTATTTAAAAAAGTATCAAAAA
AAGGAAAATTATTTTTCCTTTTTTTGATACTTTTTAGGTTTATTTGCTTTAATATATTCAGAAAAAATTT
TTAAAAATTCTTCCGTTTCTTCTACAGTTAAATAGTCAATTTCAAAATACTTTTCTAATAAAGCACCTTT
TTCAATTAGACGCTTTGTTCTTCTTTTTCTGTTAATATTTTGCTCGCTATTCGCTCGCAAAATATTTTTT
TGAATTTTTAGTTTTTCTATTCTTTTGTTGATGTCATTTAAATCATTATTTACCATAACTATTTAAGTAA
TTCAGAAAAATTTTGACTATTCGCATTTAATAAAGTTTCTAATTCGTCATAGAATAATTCTTTGTTTTCT
TCAATCGATTCAATAGAAATATCATTTTTTGAAAGAGTAGAAAGGACAAAATCACCAATATCTGCTTTTG
ATTTTAGAATTAATTCTTCTTTCTTCTTTTGTAATTCTTTAATTTGAAGTTCAATATCAGAAACAGTTTT
TTTCTTTCTCTTTTTTGGTTTTGTTTTTGGAATGATTTGTTCATTTTCTGTCTTGATGTTTTGATCTTGG
TTTTCCATAAAATACCCCTCCTAATAATTTATATATGTCTATCATATTATATTATTTTTCTAAAATCAAT
AAATATAAATGGAAATGTCAGGATAAACATATTTACTTTTATAATGATAAGTGGTAAAATTAATTTATTA
AGGATTCCCTTAGACGATTTACTAAGGGCGCACTTATACCCCTAAATTTCATTTAGTGGTAATTGTGCTA
TAAAACTTAATTTACATTTCGTTTTATCGTCAAGCGTGTTTGTTAAAATTCGCTACGCTCATGTTTGAAA
AGAAAGAGAGGTGATACAATTGGCAATCTTCCATTTATCTATGACAATAGCAAAAAGAGAAGGCGGAAAA
AGAAGTTTAATTGCAATGGCTTCTTATCGAAGCGGTGAAAAATTGTATAGTGAACTATATGAAAAAACTA
ATCTATACAACCATAGAACTGTTAAACCAGAAGCTTTTATTTTAAAGCCTGATTATGTACCTAATGAATT
TTTAGATAGACAGACTTTATGGAACAAAATGGAATTAGCAGAAAAACAGGTTAATTCTCAAATTTGCCGA
GAAGTAAATGTAGCATTGCCAATTGAATTAAATAATACAGATCAACGATCACTGATAGAAGAATTTGTTA
AAGATAATTTTGTCAGCGAAGGAATGATTGCAGACGTAGCCATTCATAGAGATGATGAAAACAATCCCCA
TGCTCATATTATGCTAACAATGAGAGAAGTCGATAGTGAAGGAAATATTCTTAACAAGCGAAAAAAGATA
CCTAAACTAGATGAAAATGGGAACCCGATTTTATTAGAAAATGGTAAAATTAAAATGGTTTCTATTAAAA
CAAATGATTGGGATAGAAAATCTCTTGTTTCTGAAATTCGTAAAGATTGGGCAGACAAAGTCAACCAATA
TTTAAAAGATAGAAATATCGATCAACAAATTACAGAAAAATCGCATGCGGAACTTGGAAAAAAAGAACTA
CCAACAATTCATGAAGGTTTTTACTCAAAAAAATTAGAAGAAAAAGGAATTATAAGTGAGTTAAAAAGAA
AAAATTTAGAGATTCAAAGTTACAATGATATTCTAGCCGAACTTGATAAACTTGAAAGTCAAGAAAAAGT
CTTAAAACAAGACCAAAACTTCACTTTAAAATTTGAAAAAACTTTCTCACCTTTAGAAAAAGGAGAACTG
AAAAATCTTTCAAAAGAATTGAAATTATTTATTAGTGATGAAAACATTGATAAACGATTAGGTGAATTAA
AACGATGGGAAAATTCACTTATCTTTAATAATAAAATGGAAATTCAAAAACAACGTTTGATGTTAAGTAA
AATTAGTAGTGAACGAGATATGCTTACAAAGGCAAATGAAATTTTAGATAAACAAGCAGAAAGATTCTTC
AAAAAATCTTATCCAAGTTTGAATATTGACAAATTTTCAAATCACGAAGTTAGAGCAATGGTTAATGAAA
CCATATTTAGAAAACAGTTATTGAATAAAGACCAGTTAGCAGAGGTCATTTACAATGAAAGAGTAATAGA
AAAAGAAGAAAGTAAAAAGATTTTTAAAGAAAAACCATTTCAAACTAGCCGTTATCTTGATTCAAAAATT
AAACAAGTTGAAGATAGTATAACAAAAGAAAATAATCCTGAAAGAAAAGAAATTTTATCAATTAAAAAAG
AAAAACTAATAGGAATAAAACAAGGATTGATAGAATATGTTCAATCAGAAGTTGAACGGAAATTTGATAA
AAATGTTTCAATAGATTCAGTCATAGAAGGCGAAATGTTACTTGCAAAAGCTGACTATTACAAAACAACT
GATTTTTCTAAAGTCGAAGGAGTTGCTAGATTCAGCAGTGAGGAAGTTAATTCCATGTTGGAACAATCAA
AAGGCTTCTTAACTAACATTCAGACGGTGAAAATTCCTAATGATTGCCAGGGCGTATTTTTTGTTCAAGA
TAGCATGAAACATATTGATGAACTAAGTCCATTAGCAAAACACAATCTGAAAAAGGTCGTTAATCGCAAT
GCTTATTTACCTGATTCTGATAAGATAGAATTAAGTAAAGAAATTGAAAATACCAATAAAGATCAATCCC
AAGAATTGGATAAAGACGTACCAGAAAAAAATGAAGTGACTGTAAAAATGTTCCAATTTGCGAAGTCAAT
TAATCGTTTGTTGAGTGGTAACCAACTACAGAAAAAACGAAACCTAGACAAATTGATTAAGCAAACAAAA
GCAAAAAAAAATCAATCATTACAAAGGAATATTCCTTTGCGATAAAATAAAAACAAGAGGTGTATAAAAT
GAAAAAATTTATCAAAGATACAAAGTTTAAGCTTGGAAGTGCGGTTGTTGCGTTGGGTACATTGTTTATT
ACTGATCCAGTGTTTGCAGCCACTGATCCACAAGCAAAATTAGTTCAAGCAGGTAACACTATAAAAGGTG
TTTTAACAGCCTTAATTGTTGTAGTTGGTGGGATTGCTTGTGCAAAAATTGTTATTAAATATTTGCCGTC
TATTGATGATCCACAAGAAAAAAATACCATGTATAAAGCCTTGGGAACAGCCTTGCTTGTTACGGCATTA
GGTGGGGCGTTGGTTTGGTTAGTACCTTGGGCGTATGGCTTACTTGCTTAATAGAGAAGGGAGTTAGTTA
TGAATAGCGATCAAGTGAAACAAGCCCTATTAGATTTGTTAAATGCAGACACTGAAAAAGGGCGGACTTG
GTTTTTTCCGTCCAATGTATCTGATCGGTACACAGTCATTTTAGGGCTAGATTTAAAACAATCAGCAAAA
GCGATCGGTACGGCATTAATAAGCGTGTTATTGGCAATTCTTATTTTCCGTAGCACAGCCGTTTTTCCTT
TAATTATCTATGTCATTGTTGGTTTGGTGTCATTTGGTGGTGTATGGGCGTTTTATACGATTAAACCAAT
TACAGACCGCCCTAACATTTCTATATCTGATTTTATGAAGCAAAGAAAAGACTTTTCTAAAAGACCAAAA
GTCTATTATAAAAAGCCGAAAGAACGAGTGTAAAAGAGAGGTGATTTCATTGTTTGATTTTCTAAAAACA
AGTTCCAAAAGTAACGATAATAAAAAAAGCGATCCTATAAAAGAAATGATTTATTGGGAAGATAATTCAA
GATTTCAAGGCGTATTTAAAGATTTTTTTGTCGTTTATCAGCCAGAAAAAAAGCAATTTAGCCTTGTGAG
CATGCTAAAAGTTGACGGCTTAAACGTTGATACCTTGCCAGTATCAGAGCAAGAAGGGTTAAACGAAGAT
TTTGGTGTCTTTCTATCTCAAAACGTTCTATATGAACCGCAGATCACTTCTAAGAATGTACCAGTAGAAA
TTGACGATTTTGTAGAAGCCTGGGGGAATACAGTAGAAAATTATCGCAAAATGCCAGGGCATAATGAAGC
TTTATTACAACTAAAGGCTAGTTACTATTATCATTATAGAAATTTAGCAAGTAACATGGAAACTTCAAAG
AAACAACATTTTGTAATTAATTCTGAACCAATTTCAAAGGAAACTTACGACAGTTTGGAATTGTCCTATC
AAGTGTTACGCGATAAGACAAGAACAATCAGAACAGCTTTAATTGCATTTTTAAGTAAATATGATTGTCA
GGTTGAAATGTGTACGATTGGCGAGATGAAAAAGGTTTTGAATAGTTAGGAGCGTTAAAATGGAGAAGAT
ACCAAAAGAGAAAATTATTGTAATACCCGAAGTTGATACGGACGTTGTATCTGATTTAGCACCATTTAAC
TTTACAGTAGAACGTGACAAATTATTAATCGATGATTCATACGCAGTTCCCTATGTCATTACAAAATACA
ATAATAAACCAAGAGGAAATTGGTTTAATCGTATTCGTAAAATGAGTGGAGATATAACCATATCTCATTA
CTACACTAAAGCAAACGGTAACTCATTGAATGATTATTACAACAGAACCATTAAGAACAAGCAAGCAGAG
ATCGATCGTTCGCATGATCCGTTGACGATTATCCGTTTAGAACGTGAAATGAAAATTGCACAAACGCAGT
TAGAACAAGCCGTTGATGAAAACACTTCTTATCTTTACTTGTATACCTATGTTTTGATTAAAAGCAAGTC
AGAAGATAAGTTGAAAAAATTGTGTGAAGATTTTGAAACACGTTGTATCGCAAGTGGAGTAAAAGCCTTG
ATTCCATATACTATGATTGATAAAGCGTATTGGAGTGCCTTGCCTTTACAATCTAATGAAGTGCCTGAAT
ACACGTACACAATCGCAAACTCAATCAGTGCAAGTAGTATTTTTCCTTTTGATGATAATGAGTTAAGCGT
ATTTACTAAAAATATGATTATTGAGGGAATTAATAAAGATACTGAAAATATCGTTAGTATTGATTACACC
AACAGAAAATTAGTAGTCAATCGTAATAAATTCGTTTTTGGTTTATCTGGTGGGGGAAAGACCACTTACC
TAACGTCAGACTATTTAAAAAAATATGCTTTTTCTGATAATTCAACAGAACTAAGGCACAGAATCGTTTT
ATTTGATCCCGAAGATGAACAAACAGAGCGTGTACGTTCTCTAGGGGGCGAAATAATCAATCTATCGTCT
ATGTCAGACGTCCGTATCAATCCATTTCAAATCTACTCACGCAATACGCTAGATGTCGATTTAAAAGAAT
CGTTATCCGATTTTGAAGAGGACGAACTTGTAGAAAATCTTGAAATAAAGCATAAAGATTATGAAATGAC
TGACAATGATATTGATAAAGAAATCAGTAAACGAATGAATATTTTAACGCCTTATTTCCTAATGGTAGAT
CATTCTTTGACTGATAGTCAATTATCCATTATTAAAATAGAAGCGAAAAAATGCTATACCACTTTATACG
AGAAGAAAAACTTGTCAAAAATGGAAAATACCGATTTTCCAACATTTTCAGACTTAGAAAATCGATTGAA
AGCCTTAGAAGAAACTGATCCAAAAAGATACAAACGAATTGAAGATTTTATTTATTCATTAGAAGATTTT
ACAATCGGAAGTCGTACCATTTTTAACGGTCATACAAATATAGACTTAAACAATCCGTTAATTTGCTTTT
CTTTGCGAGATTTACAGACCGAAGAAGGGATCAGAGATTTAGCATACCTCAACAGCTTTAGTTATCTATT
TGAAGAAATAACCAACAATCCGCAAATTGTAACGTCTGTTTATGCAGATGAATTTCACTTTTTATTGAAG
AATAAAATTAGTGCTGACTTTTTCTTCCAAGCATATAAACGCTTTAGAAAATACAATGCTGATTGTACCG
TATCAACCCAACAGATTGATGATGTATTAAAAGCACCTGATAATATCGGTAAAGCAATTATTGGGAATAG
CTTTACAAAAGTATTCTTTGGACTTGATGAAACGGAAGCACAAGGTATTTCAAATGAGTTGAAACTTAAA
CTCACAAAAAAAGAATTATCGTTCATTACCTCAAAACGTCAAGGGGAAGCTTTGCTTTTTCATGGTACAA
AGCGAGCAAAGATAAAAGTAGATTTAACACAGGAAGAAATGCGTTTGCTTAACCCAGGCGAATATGAAGA
TATTTACGGCGTTAGTCCGAAGAAAGAGATCAACTGGTTGTTAAGATCGAAAATTCAATAGAAGGGAGAA
AATAATGAAATACAAAATCTTGAAAAATTTGCAATTTTACTATCAAGAGAATGTCATTGTCGTTCAAATA
AACGAAAAATATTTGACGAATCGAGAACATATTTTTGATATAGAAGAAAGTGAACAATATTTTGTTGATG
TCGAGGAAATTTTAACCAAGGACGGAAAACTAGAAATTGTTTATCACCGTCCTAATGGCTATACACCACT
ACTTGAATTGAAAGAATATGCTGATTTTTATAAGTTGGATATAGTGAATCGATTACTTGAAATGAATGTA
CTAGAAAAAACAAACACCTATCTAGCAATGCAAAATATCCTACTCAAAGATACACGTGACTTGCTTTTTA
TTTATAAAGCAGATCATTTTGGTAATTTGCCTTACTCAACTAAAGAAGAATTAGAGCAATGGAAAAATTT
TATTTGTAGTTTTTTTGGTAAATACACGCTTGAAAAGTATGAGAAGAACCGTATCGAAGTTCTAGCAAAA
GAAAAAAATTCATTTTTAAATGATATAGAAGCAGTTGAAAGCCTAGAATCATTAAGAGATTTAATAAAAA
ATCGACTAACCGAAGAACAAAAGAATTTCTTTTCTACTGAATTACAGGATAAGAAAGCAGACGTTCGAAA
AATTCGCAGAAATAAAAGCTTAAAAATTGCGTTAGTTGTAGGTGTTATTGCGTTATATGGTGGTACGGTT
TTTCTTATGAAAGTAAATGAGAATAAACAAGTTACGGCTACACAGCAAAGCGCAGAAACAGAGATCACTA
TTTTAAATAAGATTATTGATAATGATAGTGAGAATATCGAAGAGGATATGCAAAAGCTCAATTATCCTAA
GAAAAAACAAGTTGATATTTACGTGAAACTTGGTGATTATACCAAGGCTTATGAACTTGATAAAAAGTCA
GATAAAAAAATTATTCAAAGTCTGTACAAACAAGGAGAAACCGAAAAAATAGAAGCCCTTGATTTACCAG
GAAGCGACTATTTAGCAGACTTCAAAAAGATTTTAGCGTATGACAATTCAACAGATATTGAGTATCTGGT
TCAAACTAGTACCGATACAACAATTGTTGAAGCTTTAATCGATAAATCAGTAAAAGAAAAAGACATTCCA
ACAGTGAAAAATATTCGTCAAGTATCAATTACACAAAAGAAATTAGCAATCGATCCTAAACGTCAAATCA
GTATGATTGACTTATTGATTGAAAATAACAGTGAAGAATTAGAAAATATGTATAAGGATAATTCTTTAAA
TGAGGACTTGAAGAAAAAACAAACCAATGACTTGTTAGAAGAAAACAACACATTGCTTAGTGAAAAGATT
GAATTAACAAACGCTGAAAAAGATTAGGAAGGTTGGTGATTTCATATCATGGGAGCAACAGCTGCTAAAC
TGCTTATTCGTTATCGAAAACCGATAGCGAAAGCAATTTTAGGCTTTTTCGTCTTTATCATTGTAATCTT
CCTTCTTATTTTTAATAACGATCAAACCGCCCCTAGTGGCGGACTAGCAACAGAAAACAAAAATTTAAGT
GAATCTGTTTTGAGGTACAAAAGTACCGTTGAAAAGTACGCTAGACAATATGACGGTATGGAATATGTGC
CTTATATCTTAGCCCTTATGCAAATTGAATCAGGCGGTGAAGGTGGCGACCCTATGCAATCAAGCGAAAG
TTTAGGACTGCCCCCGAACACTATTAAAGACCCCGAACGAAGCATACAACGAGGAGTAGAGTTTTTTGTA
GAAAATATGAAAAGCGCTATAAACCGAGGATCAGATATAAAAACAGCTCTTCAAGCGTATAATTATGGCG
GTGGTTTTGTTGATTTTGTAGTGAAGAATGGCGGAACGTATTCTTTTGAGTTGGCTAAACAATTTTCTAT
TAATATGTCAGGTGGCGAAAAGGTACCTTATGTAAATGCTTTATCTACTACAATGGGCTACAATTACCGC
TATAACTACGGAAATATGTTCTATGTGCCAAAATTACTTGAATACGTTAACGAAAGCCAGGCAAGCGCAG
AGGGCGTTCAAAACAATTCTAATAATACTGGCGCTGTTCAAGTTGATGTACCTAGTGAGTACAAAAATAA
ATTACGTTATCCAAGATATGATGGACACAACTATAATACCAGTGGCAGTTATCCTTTTGGGCAATGTACT
TGGTACGCTTTTAATCGTATGGCTCAAATAGGAAAACCAGTTGATGATTTTATGGGCAATGGTGGCGAAT
GGGGCTATAAAGGGAAAGCTTTAGGCTATAAAGTAACAAATAAGCCCAAAGTAGGTACGGCAATTTCTTT
CCCACCTGGTTCTTTTGGCTCTGATCCAGTTTACGGACATGTTGCCTTTGTGGAAGTCGTAAATGCAGAC
GGTACGCTTTTAGTATCAGAATGTAATGTTGTAAACCCAGGAAGTGGAACAATCAGTTATCGAGTAGTGC
CGACTTCTATTGCAAACATTGCAAGTTATGTTGAATAAGGAGAGGAAGAAATGGAGTTTGACAAAATAAA
AGTTAGTTTGTTTATCTCAACGCTTGTTTTACTTGCGGTTACCATAGGCATGATTGTTTTTGGAATAAAG
CAAGGCGAACAGATCCGTCACTTAAAAAGTGATTTAAAAAGCGTACAGACGGAACTAGCAGACAAACAAG
AGGAACAAAATACTAACCAAAGCGAATCGGAAAAAATTATCAAAGAATTTTACAAGACCGTTTATAACTA
CGAAAAAAGCCAAAAAGAAATATCTATGACAACGGTTAAAGAATTAGCAACAGACAACGTTTATCAAGAA
TTACAAAACGAGATCAACGTAAACAATTCATATAGCCCACAACAAAACACGATTCAAAAGTCTTCAGTAA
ACGAAAATGAAATAAAAATTCTTGCTTATGAAAGCAAAGATAATACACAACAGTATTTAGTAACAGCACC
AATCCACCAAGTTTTTAACGGTACAAAAAATGATTTTGAAATAAACCAAATTATCCAAATTAAAAACCAA
CAAATTACCCAAAGAACGACCATTCAATTAGGAGAGGAGTAGAAGCATGGCGAAGAAGAAGCAAGAGCAA
GTGAAACTGATTGTCCTAGTTATACTCTATCTACTATTATTACCAGTAACATTGATTGTATTTAAATTAT
TACCTTTTATCATTGCGAATGATACAAATATTGAATTGAGTACCTTTGTTACAACTATTTTAAAGCACCC
GATCAATACTTTTTTAGAGATCATTCAATCTACTTACATGATCCCGTTCTTCATTGTACAAATTATTGTT
TTAATCGTTTTATTTGTCTTTCTACACCCTACCAAACGCCAACCGTTTGAGGTTGTCGGAAAAACAAACC
CTGTTCATGGCTCGGCTTATTGGGGGGAGGAATCAGAAATAAATGCACCAAAAAATGTTCATTTGATCCC
TGAAAAATCAATGAAAAGCATATTAGAAAAGTCAATGAGGAGGGGGAAAAATGACTAGTTTGTTAGCAGA
ATCAGACGGTTTAATATTGGGGAAATTTCCAAGTGGAAAAGTTGTGATCCAACCCGAAGATAGCAAAATA
AGCAATCGAAATATTTTTGTCGTAGGTGGTCCAGGATCATTTAAAACACAAAGTTATGTTTTGCCTAATG
TTGTAAATAATCGCAGTACGTCAATTGTTGTAACCGATCCAAAAGGGGAAATTTACGAGTTAACCAATGA
AATAAAAAAAGCCCAGGGCTTCAAAACGGTTGTCATAAATTTTAAAGATTTTTTACTAAGTTCTAGGTAC
AATCCATTACTTTACATTCGCAAATCAAATGATACAAACAAGATTGCGAACGTCATAGTATCAGCAAAGA
ATGACCCCAAACGGAAAGATTTTTGGTTCAATGCACAATTAAACTTATTAAATACGTTGATTAAATATGT
TTATTTTGAATATGAACCAAGCGCACGAACAATTGAGGGCATTTTAGACTTTTTAGAAGAATTTGATCCA
CGCTATAACGAAGAAGGTGTATCAGAACTTGATGAACAATTTGAGCGGTTGCCAGACGGACACGAAGCAA
AACGCAGTTACTATTTAGGCTTCCGACAAGCACAAAGTGAAGCAAGACCAAACATTGTTATTAGTCTATT
GACGACTTTACAAGATTTTGTTGATAAAGAAGTATCAGAATTTACCAGTACAAACGATTTTTTCTTTGAG
GAATTAGGAACGTCAAAAATTTGTTTATACGTGCTAATTTCCCCATTAGATCGAACTTGGGACGGCTTAG
TGAATCTCTTTTTCCAACAAATGTTTACAGAGTTATATTTTTTAGGAGATAAGCACAACGCAAAATTGCC
AGTACCTTTAGTTATGTTACTAGATGAATTTGTCAATTTGGGCTACTTTCCAACATACGAGAATTTTCTT
GCAACGTGTCGAGGGTATCGTATTTCAGTTAGTACCATATTGCAATCTTTGCCCCAGGGCTTTGAACTTT
ACGGAGATAAGAAATTTAAAGCGATCATTGGGAATCATGCCATTAAAATATGTCTAGGTGGTGTAGAGGA
AACGACTGCCGAATACTTTTCAAGACAAGTAAATGATACAACAATCAAAGTATATACAGGCGGAACAAGT
GAAAGTAAAACGTCCGCAAAAACAACTAACCGAAGCGGAAGTAAGTCAGAAAGCTACGGTTACCAAAAAA
GGCGATTGATTACCGAAGGGGAAGTTATCAATTTACAACAAGAAGAAAATGGCAGAAAAAGTATTGTGTT
AATTGACGGTAAACCTTACATGTTAAGAAAAACGCCACAATTTGAATTGTTCGGAAATCTTCTTAAAAAG
CATGAAATTTCACAGCAAGATTATATAAGCAGTCAAACGGAATTTGCCAAAGAATACATTGAGGAATTGG
AAAAACAGCACAAACAACGAAAAGTACAACTAGCAAGCGCCCCAATTTTTCACGAGAAGAAACAAGAAGA
TGATTTGAATAAAAAAGAAATAAATCTACCTGAACAACCGATCGAATCAGAAGTAACAGAAGAAGAGGAA
GAAAAAGAACTATTAATGAGTGATATTCTAAGTAGTTTTGATGAAGGTATAGAGGAAAACACAACCAACA
ATGACAACAGCGAATTACCATTTTAAAGATCGGAGGAAATCAAATGAATGGATTGAAAGAATTTTTTGGG
AATATCCCAATGTTTCAAAAGCAAGTAGAACGAGAAATCGAAGAAAAAGGGATTGAACCTAGTGAGGGTA
TTAAAAAAATGGAATTTAGCCGTCAAGTGATCCGTAACTTAGTGATTGGCGTTTTAGTTGTCGGTATTCT
TGCTTTTGTGGGCATTTCTTATTTTAACAATAAGAATCAACCACCAGTGACACCAACAGCCACCACCGCA
AGCAAAGAAAGTAACCAGTCAGAAACAAGCGGAGAAGCCACAGAAAACAGCTCACAAGCCGTTCAAGGGT
CAAGCGACCATTTACTCAAATTAAGTGCGAAAGAACGAGCAGACGAAGCGACAGAAGCGTTTGAGAGTTG
GTACAAGTCTTTCTCTAATGGTGACGTGATTTTAGAAATCAACAAAGAATTATTGAAAGAAGGATCAGGC
GGTACAAGCCCGATTGAATTACAAACAAAACTGATTGATAACTTAAAAGCCAAATTTGGCGATAAGGTAG
CAGATGATTTTTATACGAGTTTGCAAACAAGTTTCAATTTCAATCCAGTGATCGTTGACGGTAGCAAAGG
GCTAACGATTTCTAAGCAAAATGACGATAAAAGCCAATGGTTGCGTACCTGGTTCTTAGATACCCAAAAA
ACAGAAAAGAATACGAAAATTGTTTTGCGTAATGATTTTCCCTATGAGTGGGCAGATTGGCGTAACAAAG
GACAACATGATGAAAAAGTAGGATCAATGTTTTCACAAATTGATTGGGATAATGATTTGAGATATGAGGT
TATAGGGCTAGTAACTAGCAAACAAGAGAAGAATATTGAAAACATTGGTGGAGTATTTGTAGTTATGCAA
TACAACGAAAAAATAGGAAAATGGCAAGTTAGTGGAACGATTGGTGGTGTAATGTAATATGGACGTAATA
GACCAAATAAAAGATACAGGATCGGATATTTTAAGTTCTGCTGGTGAGGCTATCTCTAATGTCTTTGAGG
GCGTAAAAGAGAGTGTGGATAGTGTATTGCACCCTATTGATACCTTGTTAGGGAATTGGGGCAGTGACCT
TTTAGAAGCCAGTATGAAAATTGCCAATAAGACGACTTTTGATATTCCCAATATCGAATTAATTAGTACC
ATTACCAATGTGTTTGTCTTTGCAACGACAACCTTTGCGATTTGTATTGTGTTGTATAAGGTCATTGAAG
CGCAAATACAAGCTTCTAATGGGAGTGGTGACGCATTGACCGCTAATATTGTTCAAAAGCTGTTTTACTC
GTCTATTGCCTTAGCAACGTTGCCCTGGGCAATGAACTTTTTTATCAAAAAGATTGTTGCACCGATCGGG
GAATATGTGATTCAACAAGTCGCTAATGATTTGAACGTGGAAACGATCGGCGAACGTTTGCGTAATTTCT
TAGTTTCCAATTTCTTTAATGGTGGCGTTAGTGCCGTTGTTCTCTTTGTTTTTGTGATCTTCTTTGCCTT
TTCCATTGCCAAGTATTTTGTAGCGATCTGTGTCTTTTATGCCGATTTCTTGGTACTGACTATGTTAACA
CCATTAGTTGCCTTATCGCTTTTAACAGACGAACAAAATTACTTTCAAATATGGATCAAAGAACTGTTAT
CCGAAGCACTCACAATGCTTATTAAGCTTATTTTGTACTTACTCATGATTACACTCATGATTGCTGAAAA
ATACACGTTACCAAACTTTATGTTAATGGTTGGTTGTGGCTTGTTGATTATCAAAACACCGTCAGCCCTA
CAAAATATGTGGTATTCAACCAAAGTGTCAAAAGGTGGCGGACTTGGAAACTTAGCAATGATGGCTATGT
TTAGAAAATAAGAGAGGGGGATAACGATTGTCTTATTATTTTGAAATACGAATTATTCTTCCCGAAGAAG
AAAAACAATTTTTGAATCGAAAATTAAGTAAAAGCGAATTATCCGAAGTCACACACTATTTACAACAAAA
GACAAGTCGAGGAATTCCAGTTAAATTTCGTGTAGGTATTTTTAGAGTAGAAGATCAAACAAAAATTATG
TCTGTTACGCTGAATACAAAAAATACCAAAGAAACGGACGTAATTAACTTGTTATTAAATCGAGTAACAG
ATCAACACGTTTTAGTTTACTTGAATGAACCAACAGAACCAACAACGCTTAATACGCAAGAATTAAATCG
TCAGGAGTTAAAAACGAGTAATGAACGCCAAGAAATACCGCAGACAGAAATTCCAACTGAAACAGTAAAT
GAACCTAGTGTTATTAAGGAAATATCGAAAAAGAACCAAGCAAAACAAACGAATAGTAGAAAAGAATCAC
TATCAGAATCCATAACCAAGAAAAATGTTCCCAGAATTCATTTGTTCATATCTATTTTGACTCTTTTTAT
TGTATTATTGATAGGAATAAGTGTTATTCAACAAGTACAACTTCAATCAGTCAAAAAAGAGAGCGAATTA
TTGGAAGAACAAATTGAACGTGTCAAAGAAACGGATATTTCTCAATCGAAAATAGATACTTTTGGAAGAT
ACTTTTTGACTTACTATTTTTCACAGGAAAAAAATCAAGAAAATTATCAGTCAAGTTTAAGAACATATGT
ATCCGAAAAGGTAGATATATCCGATTGGAAAGCGTTAGGGAAAACGCTTAAGAGTGTCAATTACTATGGT
AGTGAACAAACAAAAAAAGGGTATAGCGTTGAATACCTTCTAAATGTTTCAGTAGACAATCGTAGTAAAA
TGCAAAAAATCACTTTTGAGGTTGAACCAACTAAAAACGGCTTTCTTGTGACAACTCAACCAAAACTTAC
AGACTTCTCTTTTAACTGAAATACGCTAAAAAGAGAGTGCTTAAACAATGGGA
[345 nt withheld, positions 29460-29804]
AACAAAAATGTCAGATAAAGCATATTTATGATATACTATTTATGTACACAAATATTAATTTTTAAGGAGA
GAAGAAAATGAAAAAAATTGCCCTTTTAACACTTTTTAGTACAGCGCTATTGGTATCAGCCCCACTTGTT
AGTTTTGCGGACGAAGCAACAGGTAGTTCAGGTGTCAATGTTCTAGCTGATGATGTAGTTGATCCAGTAG
AACCAACCGATCCAACTACTCCGGTTGATCCAGTTGATCCAGTTGATCCAGTTGATCCAGTTGATCCAGT
TGATCCAGTTGATCCAGTCGATCCAACAGAGCCAACGGAACCAACAGAGCCAACAGAGCCAACAGAGCCA
ACGGAACCAACGGAGCCAACGGAACCAACGGAACCAAGCAAGCCGACAGAGCCAACAGAACCAAGTAAAC
CAGTAGACACAAACCCAATCGAAAACCCAGTTAATACAGATACAGGCGTTGTGATTGTTGCAGTTGAAGA
TAGTAAACCAATCATTCAATTAGCAGACGGAACAACAAAAAAAGTTGAAGCTAAAGAAATTGGCGCAGAC
GTTCAAAAAGACGGAACAGTAACGGTTAAAGGTTCAGACGGAAAAATGAAAGTTTTACCAAAAACAGGAG
AAACAGAAAATATTGCATTGTCTGTCCTAGGTTCATTAATGGTATTAGGATCAGCATTCATTTTTAAAAA
GAGAATCTAATTAAGTATTTTTAAAAGCATGGTCGCAAGTTTCACTAGCAGCCATGCTTTTTTTGAATCT
TTGTAGGACGTTTTAAAGAGAATTACCCACTTTAAAATTAA
Features (pLannotate 1.2.2; 17 found; start..end, strand, type, name):
    221..502     +  CDS            copR: COPR_STRAG - Protein predicted: Swiss-Prot protein existence level 4. Involved in copy control of plasmid pIP501. From Streptococcus agalactiae.
   1213..2700    +  CDS            repS: REPS_STRPY - Protein predicted: Swiss-Prot protein existence level 4. Essential for replication. From Streptococcus pyogenes.
   6411..7145    +  CDS            erm: ERM_STREE - Experimental evidence at protein level: Swiss-Prot protein existence level 1. This protein produces a dimethylation of the adenine residue at position 2085 in 23S rRNA, resulting in reduced affinity between ribosomes and macrolide-lincosamide-streptogramin B antibiotics. From Streptococcus pneumoniae.
   7391..7409    -  promoter       SP6 promoter: promoter for bacteriophage SP6 RNA polymerase
   7449..7471    -  protein_bind   lac operator (fragment): The lac repressor binds to the lac operator to inhibit transcription in E. coli. This inhibition can be relieved by adding lactose or isopropyl-β-D-thiogalactopyranoside (IPTG). lac repressor encoded by lacI
   7475..7505    -  promoter       lac promoter: promoter for the E. coli lac operon
   7520..7541    -  protein_bind   CAP binding site: CAP binding activates transcription in the presence of cAMP. E. coli catabolite activator protein
   7554..7646    -  CDS            lacI (fragment): lac repressor; lacI; The lac repressor binds to the lac operator to inhibit transcription in E. coli. This inhibition can be relieved by adding lactose or isopropyl-β-D-thiogalactopyranoside (IPTG).
   7829..8417    -  rep_origin     ori: high-copy-number ColE1/pMB1/pBR322/pUC origin of replication
   8588..9448    -  CDS            AmpR: β-lactamase; bla; confers resistance to ampicillin, carbenicillin, and related antibiotics
   9449..9553    -  promoter       AmpR promoter: bla
   9580..9630    +  misc_feature   bom (fragment): basis of mobility region from pBR322
   9658..10086   -  rep_origin     f1 ori (sequence partly withheld): f1 bacteriophage origin of replication; arrow indicates direction of (+) strand synthesis
  10090..10247   -  CDS            lacZα (fragment): LacZα fragment of β-galactosidase; lacZ fragment
  10250..10268   +  promoter       T7 promoter: promoter for bacteriophage T7 RNA polymerase
  11917..12186   +  CDS            EATX_STRPY: Experimental evidence at protein level: Swiss-Prot protein existence level 1. Antitoxin component of a type II toxin-antitoxin (TA) system. Neutralizes the toxic effect of cognate zeta toxin. Part of a postsegregational killing (PSK) system involved in the killing of plasmid-free cells. Continuous synthesis of the epsilon antitoxin is required to counteract the zeta toxin. From Streptococcus pyogenes.
  12191..13015   +  CDS            ZTOX_STRPY: Experimental evidence at protein level: Swiss-Prot protein existence level 1. Toxic component of a type II toxin-antitoxin (TA) system. Phosphorylates UDP-N-acetyl-D-glucosamine (UNAG) on the 3'-hydroxyl group of the N-acetyl-D-glucosamine moiety, yielding UNAG-3P. UNAG-3P inhibits MurA, the first committed step in cell wall synthesis, which is then blocked. Phosphorylation is inhibited by cognate epsilon antitoxin. Part of a postsegregational killing (PSK) system involved in the killing of plasmid-free cells. The zeta toxin induces programmed cell death. From Streptococcus pyogenes.
