[The description below was written by a language model from this plasmid's Addgene catalogue record and pLannotate feature annotations shown in this document.]
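Description:
pGMβ1 is a large (about 31 kb) empty-backbone shuttle vector made by fusing the conjugative Gram-positive plasmid pAMβ1, originally from Enterococcus faecalis, with the E. coli cloning vector pGEM-T Easy. pAMβ1 replicates in lactic acid bacteria but is awkward to engineer directly, so the E. coli portion was added to allow constructs to be built there first. The annotated pGEM-derived segment carries the high-copy ColE1/pUC-type origin, the β-lactamase gene with its promoter for ampicillin selection, an f1 origin, and the remnants of the cloning region: lac promoter, operator and CAP site, a lacZα fragment, and flanking SP6 and T7 promoters.

The pAMβ1 portion supplies the functions needed in Gram-positive hosts. Annotated features include a repS-like replication protein and a copR-like copy-control protein, consistent with the recorded low-copy theta-type replication. There is also an erm rRNA methylase giving erythromycin (macrolide-lincosamide-streptogramin B) resistance, and an epsilon/zeta toxin-antitoxin pair that kills plasmid-free segregants and so stabilises inheritance. Much of the remaining sequence, roughly the last 17 kb, is unannotated. The conjugative transfer genes are not identified in the feature table, and the depositor notes that the pAMβ1 promoters are unknown.

The plasmid is intended for chromosomal manipulation (gene insertion, conversion or deletion) of Lactobacillus delbrueckii subsp. bulgaricus, a dairy species that is hard to engineer, with delivery by conjugation. Depositor comments point to its use in generating exopolysaccharide (eps) gene knockout mutants. The sequenced record (30,615 nt) is slightly shorter than the stated backbone size of 30,831 bp.
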