Addgene plasmid #216202: pGMβ1
Purpose: (Empty Backbone) Chromosomal gene manipulation (gene insertion, conversion, deletion) of dairy used Lactobacillus bulgaricus, a difficult gene to manipulate, is now possible by conjugation using this pGMB1 plasmid.
Depositing lab: Yasuko Sasaki. Depositing organization: Meiji University. Publication: Novel shuttle vector pGMbeta1 for conjugative chromosomal manipulation of Lactobacillus delbrueckii subsp. bulgaricus. Iwamoto D, Ishizaki M, Miura T, Sasaki Y. Biosci Microbiota Food Health. 2022;41(1):20-29. doi: 10.12938/bmfh.2021-014. Epub 2021 Oct 18. PubMed 35036250.
Backbone
  Vector backbone: pAMbeta1 and pGEM-Teasy
  Backbone manufacturer: pAMbeta1 from Enterococcus faecalis (gram positive) and pGEM-Teasy from E. coli
  Backbone size (bp): 30831
  Modifications to backbone: pAMbeta1 replicates in lactic acid bacteria but is difficult to genetically manipulate, so we shuttled it so that the plasmid could be constructed in E. coli.
  Vector type: Bacterial Expression ; Shuttle vector, Conjugal plasmid, theta type replication in lactic acid bacteria
  Promoter: lac promoter in pGEM-Teasy, Promoters in pAMbeta1 are unknown.
Growth in bacteria
  Bacterial resistance: Ampicillin, 100 μg/mL
  Growth temperature: 37°C
  Growth strain: DH5alpha
  Growth instructions: As it is a shuttle vector, high copy / Ampicillin resistant in DHalpha, and low copy/ Erythromycin resistant, 45˚C growth in Lactic acid bacteria.
  Copy number: High Copy
Gene/Insert
  Cloning method: Ligation Independent Cloning
Resource information
  A portion of this plasmid was derived from a plasmid made by: pAMbeta1 plasmid was transferred from Prof. Clewell DB of Michigan University in 1987. pGEM-Teasy was purchased by ProMega co..
Terms and licenses: Academic/Nonprofit Terms; Industry Terms
Depositor comments: https://doi.org/10.1016/j.idairyj.2023.105827 Lactobacillus delbrueckii subsp. bulgaricus OLL1073R-1 eps gene knockout mutants reduced exopolysaccharide synthesis and immunomodulatory activities
How to cite: pGMβ1 was a gift from Yasuko Sasaki (Addgene plasmid # 216202 ; http://n2t.net/addgene:216202 ; RRID:Addgene_216202)
